>Addgene plasmid #136179 | pCDNA4.TO-ORF18-2xCSTREP | addgene full sequence | sequence record 267431 | Addgene NGS Result
GACGGATCGGGAGATCTCCCGATCCCCTATGGTGCACTCTCAGTACAATCTGCTCTGATGCCGCATAGTT
AAGCCAGTATCTGCTCCCTGCTTGTGTGTTGGAGGTCGCTGAGTAGTGCGCGAGCAAAATTTAAGCTACA
ACAAGGCAAGGCTTGACCGACAATTGCATGAAGAATCTGCTTAGGGTTAGGCGTTTTGCGCTGCTTCGCG
ATGTACGGGCCAGATATACGCGTTGACATTGATTATTGACTAGTTATTAATAGTAATCAATTACGGGGTC
ATTAGTTCATAGCCCATATATGGAGTTCCGCGTTACATAACTTACGGTAAATGGCCCGCCTGGCTGACCG
CCCAACGACCCCCGCCCATTGACGTCAATAATGACGTATGTTCCCATAGTAACGCCAATAGGGACTTTCC
ATTGACGTCAATGGGTGGAGTATTTACGGTAAACTGCCCACTTGGCAGTACATCAAGTGTATCATATGCC
AAGTACGCCCCCTATTGACGTCAATGACGGTAAATGGCCCGCCTGGCATTATGCCCAGTACATGACCTTA
TGGGACTTTCCTACTTGGCAGTACATCTACGTATTAGTCATCGCTATTACCATGGTGATGCGGTTTTGGC
AGTACATCAATGGGCGTGGATAGCGGTTTGACTCACGGGGATTTCCAAGTCTCCACCCCATTGACGTCAA
TGGGAGTTTGTTTTGGCACCAAAATCAACGGGACTTTCCAAAATGTCGTAACAACTCCGCCCCATTGACG
CAAATGGGCGGTAGGCGTGTACGGTGGGAGGTCTATATAAGCAGAGCTCTCCCTATCAGTGATAGAGATC
TCCCTATCAGTGATAGAGATCGTCGACGAGCTCGTTTAGTGAACCGTCAGATCGCCTGGAGACGCCATCC
ACGCTGTTTTGACCTCCATAGAAGACACCGGGACCGATCCAGCCTCCGGACTCTAGCGTTTAAACTTAAG
CTTGGTACCGAGCTCGGATCCACTAGTCCAGTGTGGTGGAATTCATGCTCGGAAAATACGTGTGTGAGAC
CGAGCCGCTGAGCCCGGGGCTTAGGAGGCTCATGTGGCGCTTTTTGCAAAATAAGAATTTAAATACATTC
CACGCCCAAGAGCTGCGTTTTATTCATTTGGTTCTCTGCAGGATGTACAATTTCGGTCTAAATGTGTACC
TGTTAAGGGAGGCTACTGCCAATGCCGGGACCTACGACGAGGTGGTCCTGGGACGCAAGGTTCCTGCGGA
GGTGTGGAAGCTCGTGTACGATGGGCTCGAGGAGATGGGCGTGTCAAGTGAGATGCTGCTGTGTGAGGCA
TACCGGGACAGCCTCTGGATGCACTTGAACGATAAGGTGGGGCTCTTGAGGGGCCTGGCGAATTATCTGT
TTCACCGGCTAGGGGTCACCCACGACGTTCGCATCGCCCCGGAAAACCTGGTGGACGGAAACTTTTTGTT
TAATCTGGGAAGTGTGCTCCCCTGCAGGCTGCTCCTTGCGGCGGGCTACTGCCTCGCCTTTTGGGGCAGC
GATGAACACGAACGCTGGGTGCGCTTCTTCGCCCAGAAGCTTTTCATTTGCTACCTGATAGTCTCCGGGC
GTCTTATGACACAGAGGTCTCTGCTAGTTTGGGCCAGCGAAACGGGCTATCCCGGTCCGGTGGAGGCAGT
CTGTCGCGACATCCGCTCCATGTACGGCATACGAACGTATGCGGTCTCGGGTTATCTTCCGGCTCCGTCC
GAAGCGCAGCTGGCCTACCTTGGTGCGTTTAACAACAACGCGGTTTCAGGGCGGCCGCTCGAGGGAGGCG
GTGGATGGAGCCACCCCCAGTTCGAGAAGGGCGGCGGCAGCGGCGGCGGCAGCGGCGGCGGCAGCTGGAG
CCACCCCCAGTTCGAGAAGGGGCCCGTTTAAACCCGCTGATCAGCCTCGACTGTGCCTTCTAGTTGCCAG
CCATCTGTTGTTTGCCCCTCCCCCGTGCCTTCCTTGACCCTGGAAGGTGCCACTCCCACTGTCCTTTCCT
AATAAAATGAGGAAATTGCATCGCATTGTCTGAGTAGGTGTCATTCTATTCTGGGGGGTGGGGTGGGGCA
GGACAGCAAGGGGGAGGATTGGGAAGACAATAGCAGGCATGCTGGGGATGCGGTGGGCTCTATGGCTTCT
GAGGCGGAAAGAACCAGCTGGGGCTCTAGGGGGTATCCCC
[124 nt withheld, positions 2211-2334]
C
[91 nt withheld, positions 2336-2426]
A
[49 nt withheld, positions 2428-2476]
CCTTTGACGTTGGAGTCCACGTTCTTT
[37 nt withheld, positions 2504-2540]
ACCCTATCTCGGTCTATTCTTTTGATTTATAAGGGATTTTGCCGATTTCGGCCTATTGGTTAAAAAATGA
GCTGATTTAACAAAAATTTAACGCGAATTAATTCTGTGGAATGTGTGTCAGTTAGGGTGTGGAAAGTCCC
CAGGCTCCCCAGCAGGCAGAAGTATGCAAAGCATGCATCTCAATTAGTCAGCAACCAGGTGTGGAAAGTC
CCCAGGCTCCCCAGCAGGCAGAAGTATGCAAAGCATGCATCTCAATTAGTCAGCAACCATAGTCCCGCCC
CTAACTCCGCCCATCCCGCCCCTAACTCCGCCCAGTTCCGCCCATTCTCCGCCCCATGGCTGACTAATTT
TTTTTATTTATGCAGAGGCCGAGGCCGCCTCTGCCTCTGAGCTATTCCAGAAGTAGTGAGGAGGCTTTTT
TGGAGGCCTAGGCTTTTGCAAAAAGCTCCCGGGAGCTTGTATATCCATTTTCGGATCTGATCAGCACGTG
TTGACAATTAATCATCGGCATAGTATATCGGCATAGTATAATACGACAAGGTGAGGAACTAAACCATGGC
CAAGTTGACCAGTGCCGTTCCGGTGCTCACCGCGCGCGACGTCGCCGGAGCGGTCGAGTTCTGGACCGAC
CGGCTCGGGTTCTCCCGGGACTTCGTGGAGGACGACTTCGCCGGTGTGGTCCGGGACGACGTGACCCTGT
TCATCAGCGCGGTCCAGGACCAGGTGGTGCCGGACAACACCCTGGCCTGGGTGTGGGTGCGCGGCCTGGA
CGAGCTGTACGCCGAGTGGTCGGAGGTCGTGTCCACGAACTTCCGGGACGCCTCCGGGCCGGCCATGACC
GAGATCGGCGAGCAGCCGTGGGGGCGGGAGTTCGCCCTGCGCGACCCGGCCGGCAACTGCGTGCACTTCG
TGGCCGAGGAGCAGGACTGACACGTGCTACGAGATTTCGATTCCACCGCCGCCTTCTATGAAAGGTTGGG
CTTCGGAATCGTTTTCCGGGACGCCGGCTGGATGATCCTCCAGCGCGGGGATCTCATGCTGGAGTTCTTC
GCCCACCCCAACTTGTTTATTGCAGCTTATAATGGTTACAAATAAAGCAATAGCATCACAAATTTCACAA
ATAAAGCATTTTTTTCACTGCATTCTAGTTGTGGTTTGTCCAAACTCATCAATGTATCTTATCATGTCTG
TATACCGTCGACCTCTAGCTAGAGCTTGGCGTAATCATGGTCATAGCTGTTTCCTGTGTGAAATTGTTAT
CCGCTCACAATTCCACACAACATACGAGCCGGAAGCATAAAGTGTAAAGCCTGGGGTGCCTAATGAGTGA
GCTAACTCACATTAATTGCGTTGCGCTCACTGCCCGCTTTCCAGTCGGGAAACCTGTCGTGCCAGCTGCA
TTAATGAATCGGCCAACGCGCGGGGAGAGGCGGTTTGCGTATTGGGCGCTCTTCCGCTTCCTCGCTCACT
GACTCGCTGCGCTCGGTCGTTCGGCTGCGGCGAGCGGTATCAGCTCACTCAAAGGCGGTAATACGGTTAT
CCACAGAATCAGGGGATAACGCAGGAAAGAACATGTGAGCAAAAGGCCAGCAAAAGGCCAGGAACCGTAA
AAAGGCCGCGTTGCTGGCGTTTTTCCATAGGCTCCGCCCCCCTGACGAGCATCACAAAAATCGACGCTCA
AGTCAGAGGTGGCGAAACCCGACAGGACTATAAAGATACCAGGCGTTTCCCCCTGGAAGCTCCCTCGTGC
GCTCTCCTGTTCCGACCCTGCCGCTTACCGGATACCTGTCCGCCTTTCTCCCTTCGGGAAGCGTGGCGCT
TTCTCATAGCTCACGCTGTAGGTATCTCAGTTCGGTGTAGGTCGTTCGCTCCAAGCTGGGCTGTGTGCAC
GAACCCCCCGTTCAGCCCGACCGCTGCGCCTTATCCGGTAACTATCGTCTTGAGTCCAACCCGGTAAGAC
ACGACTTATCGCCACTGGCAGCAGCCACTGGTAACAGGATTAGCAGAGCGAGGTATGTAGGCGGTGCTAC
AGAGTTCTTGAAGTGGTGGCCTAACTACGGCTACACTAGAAGAACAGTATTTGGTATCTGCGCTCTGCTG
AAGCCAGTTACCTTCGGAAAAAGAGTTGGTAGCTCTTGATCCGGCAAACAAACCACCGCTGGTAGCGGTG
GTTTTTTTGTTTGCAAGCAGCAGATTACGCGCAGAAAAAAAGGATCTCAAGAAGATCCTTTGATCTTTTC
TACGGGGTCTGACGCTCAGTGGAACGAAAACTCACGTTAAGGGATTTTGGTCATGAGATTATCAAAAAGG
ATCTTCACCTAGATCCTTTTAAATTAAAAATGAAGTTTTAAATCAATCTAAAGTATATATGAGTAAACTT
GGTCTGACAGTTACCAATGCTTAATCAGTGAGGCACCTATCTCAGCGATCTGTCTATTTCGTTCATCCAT
AGTTGCCTGACTCCCCGTCGTGTAGATAACTACGATACGGGAGGGCTTACCATCTGGCCCCAGTGCTGCA
ATGATACCGCGAGACCCACGCTCACCGGCTCCAGATTTATCAGCAATAAACCAGCCAGCCGGAAGGGCCG
AGCGCAGAAGTGGTCCTGCAACTTTATCCGCCTCCATCCAGTCTATTAATTGTTGCCGGGAAGCTAGAGT
AAGTAGTTCGCCAGTTAATAGTTTGCGCAACGTTGTTGCCATTGCTACAGGCATCGTGGTGTCACGCTCG
TCGTTTGGTATGGCTTCATTCAGCTCCGGTTCCCAACGATCAAGGCGAGTTACATGATCCCCCATGTTGT
GCAAAAAAGCGGTTAGCTCCTTCGGTCCTCCGATCGTTGTCAGAAGTAAGTTGGCCGCAGTGTTATCACT
CATGGTTATGGCAGCACTGCATAATTCTCTTACTGTCATGCCATCCGTAAGATGCTTTTCTGTGACTGGT
GAGTACTCAACCAAGTCATTCTGAGAATAGTGTATGCGGCGACCGAGTTGCTCTTGCCCGGCGTCAATAC
GGGATAATACCGCGCCACATAGCAGAACTTTAAAAGTGCTCATCATTGGAAAACGTTCTTCGGGGCGAAA
ACTCTCAAGGATCTTACCGCTGTTGAGATCCAGTTCGATGTAACCCACTCGTGCACCCAACTGATCTTCA
GCATCTTTTACTTTCACCAGCGTTTCTGGGTGAGCAAAAACAGGAAGGCAAAATGCCGCAAAAAAGGGAA
TAAGGGCGACACGGAAATGTTGAATACTCATACTCTTCCTTTTTCAATATTATTGAAGCATTTATCAGGG
TTATTGTCTCATGAGCGGATACATATTTGAATGTATTTAGAAAAATAAACAAATAGGGGTTCCGCGCACA
TTTCCCCGAAAAGTGCCACCTGACGTC
Features (pLannotate 1.2.2; 22 found; start..end, strand, type, name):
     28..80      -  misc_feature   bom (fragment): basis of mobility region from pBR322
    235..614     +  enhancer       CMV enhancer: human cytomegalovirus immediate early enhancer
    615..818     +  promoter       CMV promoter: human cytomegalovirus (CMV) immediate early promoter
    820..839     +  promoter       PLtetO-1 promoter (fragment): modified phage lambda PL promoter with tet operator sites (Lutz and Bujard, 1997)
    841..860     +  promoter       PLtetO-1 promoter (fragment): modified phage lambda PL promoter with tet operator sites (Lutz and Bujard, 1997)
    868..901     +  promoter       TRE3GV promoter (fragment): 3rd-generation Tet-responsive promoter that can be activated by binding of Tet-On® 3G, optimized for retroviral and lentiviral vectors
   1025..1795    +  CDS            ORF18: UL79_HHV8P - Protein inferred from homology: Swiss-Prot protein existence level 3. Plays a role in the expression of late transcripts bridging viral DNA replication and late gene expression during infection. From Human herpesvirus 8 type P (isolate GK18) (HHV-8) (Kaposi's sarcoma-associated herpesvirus).
   1941..2165    +  polyA_signal   bGH poly(A) signal: bovine growth hormone polyadenylation signal
   2169..2190    +  promoter       SV40 promoter (fragment): SV40 enhancer and early promoter
   2211..2639    +  rep_origin     f1 ori (sequence partly withheld): f1 bacteriophage origin of replication; arrow indicates direction of (+) strand synthesis
   2653..2982    +  promoter       SV40 promoter: SV40 enhancer and early promoter
   3030..3077    +  promoter       EM7 promoter: synthetic bacterial promoter&nbsp
   3096..3470    +  CDS            BleoR: antibiotic-binding protein; Sh ble from Streptoalloteichus hindustanus; confers resistance to bleomycin, phleomycin, and Zeocin™
   3480..3605    +  CDS            ble (fragment): BLE_KLEPN - Experimental evidence at protein level: Swiss-Prot protein existence level 1. Binding protein with a strong affinity to the bleomycin family of antibiotics. Binds to CL990; an antimitotic-antibiotic compound. From Klebsiella pneumoniae.
   3600..3721    +  polyA_signal   SV40 poly(A) signal: SV40 polyadenylation signal
   3794..3810    -  protein_bind   lac operator: The lac repressor binds to the lac operator to inhibit transcription in E. coli. This inhibition can be relieved by adding lactose or isopropyl-β-D-thiogalactopyranoside (IPTG). lac repressor encoded by lacI
   3818..3848    -  promoter       lac promoter: promoter for the E. coli lac operon
   3863..3884    -  protein_bind   CAP binding site: CAP binding activates transcription in the presence of cAMP. E. coli catabolite activator protein
   3897..3989    -  CDS            lacI (fragment): lac repressor; lacI; The lac repressor binds to the lac operator to inhibit transcription in E. coli. This inhibition can be relieved by adding lactose or isopropyl-β-D-thiogalactopyranoside (IPTG).
   4172..4760    -  rep_origin     ori: high-copy-number ColE1/pMB1/pBR322/pUC origin of replication
   4931..5791    -  CDS            AmpR: β-lactamase; bla; confers resistance to ampicillin, carbenicillin, and related antibiotics
   5792..5896    -  promoter       AmpR promoter: bla
