[The description below was written by a language model from this plasmid's Addgene catalogue record and pLannotate feature annotations shown in this document.]
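Description:
pCDNA4.TO-ORF18-2xCSTREP is a mammalian expression plasmid of about 5.9 kb, built on the Invitrogen pcDNA4/TO backbone, that produces Kaposi's sarcoma-associated herpesvirus (KSHV) ORF18 with a C-terminal Strep tag; the name implies two tandem copies. In bacteria it is maintained at high copy through a ColE1/pUC-type origin and selected with ampicillin via the β-lactamase gene. An f1 origin is also present. For selection in mammalian cells, the Sh ble gene confers Zeocin resistance. It sits behind both the SV40 early promoter and the bacterial EM7 promoter and is terminated by an SV40 polyadenylation signal.

The expression cassette uses the human CMV immediate-early enhancer and promoter. Directly downstream are two short elements that the annotation software matched to tet-operator-containing promoters. These correspond to the tandem tet operator sites characteristic of this backbone. In cells that express the Tet repressor, transcription is held off until tetracycline or doxycycline is added, whereas in ordinary cells the promoter is constitutively active. The ORF18 coding sequence follows. It was derived from cDNA of reactivated TREx BCBL-1-RTA cells and is annotated as a UL79-family protein involved in the expression of viral late transcripts. The cassette ends with a bovine growth hormone polyadenylation signal. The Strep tag itself is not annotated in the feature table, but an unannotated stretch between the end of the ORF18 CDS and the poly(A) signal could accommodate it.

The associated publication title, a global mapping of herpesvirus-host protein complexes, suggests use in affinity purification of ORF18 with its interacting partners from transfected mammalian cells, as well as in studies of KSHV late gene transcription.
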