Addgene plasmid #136179: pCDNA4.TO-ORF18-2xCSTREP
Purpose: Expresses C-terminally strep tagged Kaposi's Sarcoma Associated Herpesvirus (KSHV) ORF18
Depositing lab: Britt Glaunsinger. Depositing organization: University of California, Berkeley. Publication: Global mapping of herpesvirus-host protein complexes reveals a transcription strategy for late genes. Davis ZH, Verschueren E, Jang GM, Kleffman K, Johnson JR, Park J, Von Dollen J, Maher MC, Johnson T, Newton W, Jager S, Shales M, Horner J, Hernandez RD, Krogan NJ, Glaunsinger BA. Mol Cell. 2015 Jan 22;57(2):349-60. doi: 10.1016/j.molcel.2014.11.026. Epub 2014 Dec 24. PubMed 25544563.
Backbone
  Vector backbone: pCDNA4.TO
  Backbone manufacturer: Invitrogen
  Vector type: Mammalian Expression
  Selectable markers: Zeocin
Growth in bacteria
  Bacterial resistance: Ampicillin, 100 μg/mL
  Growth temperature: 37°C
  Growth strain: DH5alpha
  Copy number: High Copy
Gene/Insert
  Gene/Insert name: ORF18
  Species: Kaposi's sarcoma-associated herpesvirus (KSHV)
  Promoter: CMV
  Cloning method: Restriction Enzyme; 5′ cloning site Unknown (unknown if destroyed)
  Sequencing primers: 5′ CGCAAATGGGCGGTAGGCGTG; 3′ TAGAAGGCACAGTCGAGGCT
Resource information
  A portion of this plasmid was derived from a plasmid made by: cDNA of reactivated TREx BCBL-1-RTA cells
Terms and licenses: Academic/Nonprofit Terms; Industry Terms: Not Available to Industry
How to cite: pCDNA4.TO-ORF18-2xCSTREP was a gift from Britt Glaunsinger (Addgene plasmid # 136179 ; http://n2t.net/addgene:136179 ; RRID:Addgene_136179)
